>Addgene plasmid #30098 | HL 4179 (=HL 865 + pHL 1381) | addgene partial sequence | sequence record 35336 | 30098 with GFP-R
CTTCTCCTTTACGCATGCTATCATGAACTTTCAGCGTATTCTGACTCATAAGGTGGCTCCTACCCGTGAT
CCCTTGACGGAACATTCAAGCAAAAGCCTGGTTCCGCCGATTTATCGCTGCGGCAAATAACGCAGCGGGT
TTACGGATTTCCCCTTGTAACGAATTTCAAAATGCAAGCGTGTTGAACTGGTTCCGGTGTCGACAGTATC
TCTATCACTGATAGGGATGTCAATCTCTATCACTGATAGGGACTCGAGGTGAAGACGAAAGGGCCTCGTG
ATACGCCTATTTTTATAGGTTAATGTCATGATAATAATGGTTTCTTAGACGTCAGGTGGCACTTTTCGGG
GAAATGTGCGCGGAACCCCTATTTGTTTATTTTTCTAAATACATTCAAATATGTATCCGCTCATGAGACA
ATAACCCTGATAAATGCTTCAATAATATTGAAAAAGGAAGAGTATGAGTATTCAACATTTCCGTGTCGCC
CTTATTCCCTTTTTTGCGGCATTTTGCCTTCCTGTTTTTGCTCACCCAGAAACGCTGGTGAAAGTAAAAG
ATGCTGAAGATCAGTTGGGTGCACGAGTGGGTTACATCGAACTGGATCTCAACAGCGGTAAGATCCTTGA
GAGTTTTCGCCCCGAAGAACGTTTTCCAATGATGAGCACTTTTAAAGTTCTGCTATGTGGCGCGGTATTA
TCCCGTATTGACGCCGGGCAAGAGCAACTCGGTCGCCGCATACACTATTCTCAGAATGACTTGGTTGAGT
ACTCACCAGTCACAGAAAAGCATCTTACGGATGGCATGACAGTAAGAGAATTATGCAGTGCTGCCATAAC
CATGAGTGA
