>Addgene plasmid #30098 | HL 4179 (=HL 865 + pHL 1381) | addgene partial sequence | sequence record 36904 | GFP-F 5'-GGTCCTTCTTGAGTTTGTAAC-3'
ATGGATGAGCTCTACAAATAAAAGCTAGCTTGGCTGTTTTGGCGGATGAGAGAAGATTTTCAGCCTGATA
CAGATTAAATCAGAACGCAGAAGCGGTCTGATAAAACAGAATTTGCCTGGCGGCAGTAGCGCGGTGGTCC
CACCTGACCCCATGCCGAACTCAGAAGTGAAACGCCGTAGCGCCGATGGTAGTGTGGGGTCTCCCCATGC
GAGAGTAGGGAACTGCCAGGCATCAAATAAAACGAAAGGCTCAGTCGAAAGACTGGGCCTTTCGTTTTAT
CTGTTGTTTGTCGGTGAACGCTCTCCTGAGTAGGACAAATCCGCCGGGAGCGGATTTGAACGTTGCGAAG
CAACGGCCCGGAGGGTGGCGGGCAGGACGCCCGCCATAAACTGCCAGGCATCAAATTAAGCAGAAGGCCA
TCCTGACGGATGGCCTTTTTGCGTTTCTACAAACTCTTTTGTTTATTTTTCTAAATACATTCAAATATGT
ATCCGCTCAGGATCCATAAATGTGAGCGGATAACATTGACATTGTGAGCGGATAACAAGATACTCCCGGG
TAAGGAGGAAAAAAAATGGCTAAGGGGCAATCTTTACAAGATCCGTTCCTGAACGCACTGCGTCGGGAAC
GTGTTCCAGTTTCTATTTATTTGGTGAATGGTATTAAGCTGCAAGGGCAAATCGAGTCTTTTGATCAGTT
CGTGATCCTGTTGAAAAACACGGTCAGCCAGATGGTTTACAAGCACGCGAT
