>Addgene plasmid #30098 | HL 4179 (=HL 865 + pHL 1381) | depositor partial sequence | sequence record 36905 | vector backbone, ColE (from pZ system) + AmpR
CCCGGGGGATCCCATGGTACGCGTGCTAGAGGCATCAAATAAAACGAAAGGCTCAGTCGAAAGACTGGGC
CTTTCGTTTTATCTGTTGTTTGTCGGTGAACGCTCTCCTGAGTAGGACAAATCCGCCGCCCTAGACCTAG
GCGTTCGGCTGCGGCGAGCGGTATCAGCTCACTCAAAGGCGGTAATACGGTTATCCACAGAATCAGGGGA
TAACGCAGGAAAGAACATGTGAGCAAAAGGCCAGCAAAAGGCCAGGAACCGTAAAAAGGCCGCGTTGCTG
GCGTTTTTCCATAGGCTCCGCCCCCCTGACGAGCATCACAAAAATCGACGCTCAAGTCAGAGGTGGCGAA
ACCCGACAGGACTATAAAGATACCAGGCGTTTCCCCCTGGAAGCTCCCTCGTGCGCTCTCCTGTTCCGAC
CCTGCCGCTTACCGGATACCTGTCCGCCTTTCTCCCTTCGGGAAGCGTGGCGCTTTCTCAATGCTCACGC
TGTAGGTATCTCAGTTCGGTGTAGGTCGTTCGCTCCAAGCTGGGCTGTGTGCACGAACCCCCCGTTCAGC
CCGACCGCTGCGCCTTATCCGGTAACTATCGTCTTGAGTCCAACCCGGTAAGACACGACTTATCGCCACT
GGCAGCAGCCACTGGTAACAGGATTAGCAGAGCGAGGTATGTAGGCGGTGCTACAGAGTTCTTGAAGTGG
TGGCCTAACTACGGCTACACTAGAAGGACAGTATTTGGTATCTGCGCTCTGCTGAAGCCAGTTACCTTCG
GAAAAAGAGTTGGTAGCTCTTGATCCGGCAAACAAACCACCGCTGGTAGCGGTGGTTTTTTTGTTTGCAA
GCAGCAGATTACGCGCAGAAAAAAAGGATCTCAAGAAGATCCTTTGATCTTTTCTACGGGGTCTGACGCT
CAGTGGAACGAAAACTCACGTTAAGGGATTTTGGTCATGACTAGTGCTTGGATTCTCACCAATAAAAAAC
GCCCGGCGGCAACCGAGCGTTCTGAACAAATCCAGATGGAGTTCTGAGGTCATTACTGGATCTATCAACA
GGAGTCCAAGCGAGCTCGTAAACTTGGTCTGACAGTTACCAATGCTTAATCAGTGAGGCACCTATCTCAG
CGATCTGTCTATTTCGTTCATCCATAGTTGCCTGACTCCCCGTCGTGTAGATAACTACGATACGGGAGGG
CTTACCATCTGGCCCCAGTGCTGCAATGATACCGCGAGACCCACGCTCACCGGCTCCAGATTTATCAGCA
ATAAACCAGCCAGCCGGAAGGGCCGAGCGCAGAAGTGGTCCTGCAACTTTATCCGCCTCCATCCAGTCTA
TTAATTGTTGCCGGGAAGCTAGAGTAAGTAGTTCGCCAGTTAATAGTTTGCGCAACGTTGTTGCCATTGC
TACAGGCATCGTGGTGTCACGCTCGTCGTTTGGTATGGCTTCATTCAGCTCCGGTTCCCAACGATCAAGG
CGAGTTACATGATCCCCCATGTTGTGCAAAAAAGCGGTTAGCTCCTTCGGTCCTCCGATCGTTGTCAGAA
GTAAGTTGGCCGCAGTGTTATCACTCATGGTTATGGCAGCACTGCATAATTCTCTTACTGTCATGCCATC
CGTAAGATGCTTTTCTGTGACTGGTGAGTACTCAACCAAGTCATTCTGAGAATAGTGTATGCGGCGACCG
AGTTGCTCTTGCCCGGCGTCAATACGGGATAATACCGCGCCACATAGCAGAACTTTAAAAGTGCTCATCA
TTGGAAAACGTTCTTCGGGGCGAAAACTCTCAAGGATCTTACCGCTGTTGAGATCCAGTTCGATGTAACC
CACTCGTGCACCCAACTGATCTTCAGCATCTTTTACTTTCACCAGCGTTTCTGGGTGAGCAAAAACAGGA
AGGCAAAATGCCGCAAAAAAGGGAATAAGGGCGACACGGAAATGTTGAATACTCATACTCTTCCTTTTTC
AATATTATTGAAGCATTTATCAGGGTTATTGTCTCATGAGCGGATACATATTTGAATGTATTTAGAAAAA
TAAACAAATAGGGGTTCCGCGCACATTTCCCCGAAAAGTGCCACCTGACGTC
