>Addgene plasmid #30098 | HL 4179 (=HL 865 + pHL 1381) | depositor partial sequence | sequence record 36906 | hfq
TAAGGAGGAAAAAAAATGGCTAAGGGGCAATCTTTACAAGATCCGTTCCTGAACGCACTGCGTCGGGAAC
GTGTTCCAGTTTCTATTTATTTGGTGAATGGTATTAAGCTGCAAGGGCAAATCGAGTCTTTTGATCAGTT
CGTGATCCTGTTGAAAAACACGGTCAGCCAGATGGTTTACAAGCACGCGATTTCTACTGTTGTCCCGTCT
CGCCCGGTTTCTCATCACAGTAACAACGCCGGTGGCGGTACCAGCAGTAACTACCATCATGGTAGCAGCG
CGCAGAATACTTCCGCGCAACAGGACAGCGAAGAAACCGAATAA
