>Addgene plasmid #30098 | HL 4179 (=HL 865 + pHL 1381) | depositor partial sequence | sequence record 36907 | rpoS
ACCGGAACCAGTTCAACACGCTTGCATTTTGAAATTCGTTACAAGGGGAAATCCGTAAACCCGCTGCGTT
ATTTGCCGCAGCGATAAATCGGCGGAACCAGGCTTTTGCTTGAATGTTCCGTCAAGGGATCACGGGTAGG
AGCCACCTTATGAGTCAGAATACGCTGAAAGTTCATGATA
