>Addgene plasmid #30098 | HL 4179 (=HL 865 + pHL 1381) | addgene partial sequence | sequence record 37437 | pBR322ori-F 5'-GGGAAACGCCTGGTATCTTT-3'
GAGCGTCGATTTTTGTGATGCTCGTCAGGGGGGCGGAGCCTATGGAAAAACGCCAGCAACGCGGCCTTTT
TACGGTTCCTGGCCTTTTGCTGGCCTTTTGCTCACATGTTCTTTCCTGCGTTATCCCCTGATTCTGTGGA
TAACCGTATTACCGCCTTTGAGTGAGCTGATACCGCTCGCCGCAGCCGAACGCCCTAGGTCTAGGGCGGC
GGATTTGTCCTACTCAGGAGAGCGTTCACCGACAAACAACAGATAAAACGAAAGGCCCAGTCTTTCGACT
GAGCCTTTCGTTTTATTTGATGCCTCTAGCACGCGTACCATGGGCCCTTATTCGGTTTCTTCGCTGTCCT
GTTGCGCGGAAGTATTCTGCGCGCTGCTACCATGATGGTAGTTACTGCTGGTACCGCCACCGGCGTTGTT
ACTGTGATGAGAAACCGGGCGAGACGGGACAACAGTAGAAATCGCGTGCTTGTAAACCATCTGGCTGACC
GTGTTTTTCAACAGGATCACGAACTGATCAAAAGACTCGATTTGCCCTTGCAGCTTAATACCATTCACCA
AATAAATAGAAACTGGAACACGTTCCCGACGCAGTGCGTTCAGGAACGGATCTTGTAAAGATTGCCCCTT
AGCCATTTTTTTTCCTCCTTACCCGGGAGTATCTTGTTATCCGCTCACAATGTCAATGTTATCCGCTCAC
ATTTATGGATCCTGAGCGGATACATATTTGAATGTATTTAGAAAAATAAACAAAAGAGTTTGTAGAAACG
CAAAAAGGCCATCCGTCAGGATGGCCTTCTGCTTAATTTGATGCCTGGCAG
