[The description below was written by a language model from this plasmid's Addgene catalogue record.]
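Description:
HL 4179 is the designation for the E. coli strain HL 865 carrying the plasmid pHL 1381, a bacterial expression and synthetic-biology construct built on a modified pZ-system backbone. The roughly 2 kb backbone combines a ColE-type origin of replication, which gives high copy number, with an ampicillin resistance marker for selection. The record indicates that the plasmid is maintained in the specific host strain HL 865 and may depend on that strain's genetic background, although the strain's genotype is not stated.

The insert, about 2.1 kb of E. coli-derived sequence cloned between AatII and ApaI sites that both remain intact, holds two independently regulated expression units. In one, the PLlacO-1 promoter drives hfq, which encodes the RNA chaperone Hfq that mediates pairing of small regulatory RNAs with their mRNA targets. In the other, the PLtetO-1 promoter drives an rpoS::gfp fusion in which GFP is joined at the C-terminal end, so fluorescence reports expression of the rpoS target. PLlacO-1 and PLtetO-1 are synthetic phage lambda PL-derived promoters carrying lac or tet operators, repressed by LacI and TetR respectively and typically induced with IPTG or anhydrotetracycline. This allows Hfq levels and reporter transcription to be tuned separately, provided the repressors are supplied, presumably by the host.

The arrangement suits quantitative study of Hfq-dependent small RNA regulation of rpoS, and the associated publication concerns disruption of small RNA signalling caused by competition for Hfq. No feature table was provided, so the extent of the rpoS sequence in the fusion, the terminators and other fine details are not documented here.
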