Addgene plasmid #30098: HL 4179 (=HL 865 + pHL 1381)
Depositing lab: Han Lim. Depositing organization: University of California, Berkeley. Publication: Disruption of small RNA signaling caused by competition for Hfq. Hussein R, Lim HN. Proc Natl Acad Sci U S A. 2011 Jan 18;108(3):1110-5. doi: 10.1073/pnas.1010082108. Epub 2010 Dec 28. PubMed 21189298.
Backbone
  Vector backbone: ColE (from pZ system) + AmpR
  Backbone manufacturer: Lim Lab (modified from Rolf Lutz and Hermann Bujard, 1997)
  Backbone size w/o insert (bp): 2000
  Vector type: Bacterial Expression, Synthetic Biology
Growth in bacteria
  Bacterial resistance: Ampicillin, 100 μg/mL
  Growth temperature: 37°C
  Growth strain: HL 865
  Copy number: High Copy
Gene/Insert
  Gene/Insert name: pLlacO-1:hfq, pLtetO-1:rpoS::gfp
  Species: E. coli
  Insert size (bp): 2100
  Tag / fusion protein: GFP (C terminal on backbone)
  Cloning method: Restriction Enzyme; 5′ cloning site AatII (not destroyed); 3′ cloning site ApaI (not destroyed)
  Sequencing primers: 5′ ctcatgagcggatacat atttgaa; 3′ agctgatacc gctcgccgca gccgaacg
Terms and licenses: Academic/Nonprofit Terms; Industry Terms: Not Available to Industry
Depositor comments: Please note that this plasmid may require a unique bacterial strain, so make sure to confirm that you can also obtain the appropriate growth strain. Please contact us or contact our distributors if you have any questions.
How to cite: HL 4179 (=HL 865 + pHL 1381) was a gift from Han Lim (Addgene plasmid # 30098 ; http://n2t.net/addgene:30098 ; RRID:Addgene_30098)
